>Addgene plasmid #216025 | AA183 | addgene full sequence | sequence record 431472 | Addgene NGS Result
TCGCGCGTTTCGGTGATGACGGTGAAAACCTCTGACACATGCAGCTCCCGGAGACGGTCACAGCTTGTCT
GTAAGCGGATGCCGGGAGCAGACAAGCCCGTCAGGGCGCGTCAGCGGGTGTTGGCGGGTGTCGGGGCTGG
CTTAACTATGCGGCATCAGAGCAGATTGTACTGAGAGTGCACCATATGCGGTGTGAAATACCGCACAGAT
GCGTAAGGAGAAAATACCGCATCAGGCGCCATTCGCCATTCAGGCTGCGCAACTGTTGGGAAGGGCGATC
GGTGCGGGCCTCTTCGCTATTACGCCAGCTGGCGAAAGGGGGATGTGCTGCAAGGCGATTAAGTTGGGTA
ACGCCAGGGTTTTCCCAGTCACGACGTTGTAAAACGACGGCCAGAGAATTCGAGCTCGGTACCTCGCGAA
TACATCTAGATGAAGACTGGCAGCGACAAGAAGTACAGCATCGGCCTGGACATCGGCACCAACTCTGTGG
GCTGGGCCGTGATCACCGACGAGTACAAGGTGCCCAGCAAGAAATTCAAGGTGCTGGGCAACACCGACCG
GCACAGCATCAAGAAGAACCTGATCGGAGCCCTGCTGTTCGACAGCGGCGAAACAGCCGAGGCCACCCGG
CTGAAGAGAACCGCCAGAAGAAGATACACCAGACGGAAGAACCGGATCTGCTATCTGCAAGAGATCTTCA
GCAACGAGATGGCCAAGGTGGACGACAGCTTCTTCCACAGACTGGAAGAGTCCTTCCTGGTGGAAGAGGA
TAAGAAGCACGAGCGGCACCCCATCTTCGGCAACATCGTGGACGAGGTGGCCTACCACGAGAAGTACCCC
ACCATCTACCACCTGAGAAAGAAACTGGTGGACAGCACCGACAAGGCCGACCTGCGGCTGATCTATCTGG
CCCTGGCCCACATGATCAAGTTCCGGGGCCACTTCCTGATCGAGGGCGACCTGAACCCCGACAACAGCGA
CGTGGACAAGCTGTTCATCCAGCTGGTGCAGACCTACAACCAGCTGTTCGAGGAAAACCCCATCAACGCT
AGCGGCGTGGACGCCAAGGCCATCCTGTCTGCCAGACTGAGCAAGAGCAGAAAGCTGGAAAATCTGATCG
CCCAGCTGCCCGGCGAGAAGAAGAATGGCCTGTTCGGCAACCTGATTGCCCTGAGCCTGGGCCTGACCCC
CAACTTCAAGAGCAACTTCGACCTGGCCGAGGATGCCAAACTGCAGCTGAGCAAGGACACCTACGACGAC
GACCTGGACAACCTGCTGGCCCAGATCGGCGACCAGTACGCCGACCTGTTTCTGGCCGCCAAGAACCTGT
CCGACGCCATCCTGCTGAGCGACATCCTGAGAGTGAACACCGAGATCACCAAGGCCCCCCTGAGCGCCTC
TATGATCAAGAGATACGACGAGCACCACCAGGACCTGACCCTGCTGAAAGCTCTCGTGCGGCAGCAGCTG
CCTGAGAAGTACAAAGAGATTTTCTTCGACCAGAGCAAGAACGGCTACGCCGGCTACATTGACGGCGGAG
CCAGCCAGGAAGAGTTCTACAAGTTCATCAAGCCCATCCTGGAAAAGATGGACGGCACCGAGGAACTGCT
CGTGAAGCTGAAGAGAGAGGACCTGCTGCGGAAGCAGCGGACCTTCGACAACGGCAGCATCCCCCACCAG
ATCCACCTGGGAGAGCTGCACGCCATTCTGCGGCGGCAGGAAGATTTTTACCCATTCCTGAAGGACAACC
GGGAAAAGATCGAGAAGATCCTGACCTTCCGCATCCCCTACTACGTGGGCCCTCTGGCCAGGGGAAACAG
CAGATTCGCCTGGATGACCAGAAAGAGCGAGGAAACCATCACCCCCTGGAACTTCGAGGAAGTGGTGGAC
AAGGGCGCTTCCGCCCAGAGCTTCATCGAGCGGATGACCAACTTCGATAAGAACCTGCCCAACGAGAAGG
TGCTGCCCAAGCACAGCCTGCTGTACGAGTACTTCACCGTGTATAACGAGCTGACCAAAGTGAAATACGT
GACCGAGGGAATGAGAAAGCCCGCCTTCCTGAGCGGCGAGCAGAAAAAGGCCATCGTGGACCTGCTGTTC
AAGACCAACCGGAAAGTGACCGTGAAGCAGCTGAAAGAGGACTACTTCAAGAAAATCGAGTGCTTCGACT
CCGTGGAAATCTCCGGCGTGGAAGATCGGTTCAACGCCTCCCTGGGCACATACCACGATCTGCTGAAAAT
TATCAAGGACAAGGACTTCCTGGACAATGAGGAAAACGAGGACATTCTGGAAGATATCGTGCTGACCCTG
ACACTGTTTGAGGACAGAGAGATGATCGAGGAACGGCTGAAAACCTATGCCCACCTGTTCGACGACAAAG
TGATGAAGCAGCTGAAGCGGCGGAGATACACCGGCTGGGGCAGGCTGAGCCGGAAGCTGATCAACGGCAT
CCGGGACAAGCAGTCCGGCAAGACAATCCTGGATTTCCTGAAGTCCGACGGCTTCGCCAACAGAAACTTC
ATGCAGCTGATCCACGACGACAGCCTGACCTTTAAAGAGGACATCCAGAAAGCCCAGGTGTCCGGCCAGG
GCGATAGCCTGCACGAGCACATTGCCAATCTGGCCGGCAGCCCCGCCATTAAGAAGGGCATCCTGCAGAC
AGTGAAGGTGGTGGACGAGCTCGTGAAAGTGATGGGCCGGCACAAGCCCGAGAACATCGTGATCGAAATG
GCCAGAGAGAACCAGACCACCCAGAAGGGACAGAAGAACAGCCGCGAGAGAATGAAGCGGATCGAAGAGG
GCATCAAAGAGCTGGGCAGCCAGATCCTGAAAGAACACCCAGTGGAAAACACCCAGCTGCAGAACGAGAA
GCTGTACCTGTACTACCTGCAGAATGGGCGGGATATGTACGTGGACCAGGAACTGGACATCAACCGGCTG
TCCGACTACGATGTGGACGCTATCGTGCCTCAGAGCTTTCTGAAGGACGACTCCATCGACAACAAGGTGC
TGACCAGAAGCGACAAGAACCGGGGCAAGAGCGACAACGTGCCCTCCGAAGAGGTCGTGAAGAAGATGAA
GAACTACTGGCGGCAGCTGCTGAACGCCAAGCTGATTACCCAGAGAAAGTTCGACAATCTGACCAAGGCC
GAGAGAGGCGGCCTGAGCGAACTGGATAAGGCCGGCTTCATCAAGAGACAGCTGGTGGAAACCCGGCAGA
TCACAAAGCACGTGGCACAGATCCTGGACTCCCGGATGAACACTAAGTACGACGAGAATGACAAGCTGAT
CCGGGAAGTGAAAGTGATCACCCTGAAGTCCAAGCTGGTGTCCGATTTCCGGAAGGATTTCCAGTTTTAC
AAAGTGCGCGAGATCAACAACTACCACCACGCCCACGACGCCTACCTGAACGCCGTCGTGGGAACCGCCC
TGATCAAAAAGTACCCTAAGCTGGAAAGCGAGTTCGTGTACGGCGACTACAAGGTGTACGACGTGCGGAA
GATGATCGCCAAGAGCGAGCAGGAAATCGGCAAGGCTACCGCCAAGTACTTCTTCTACAGCAACATCATG
AACTTTTTCAAGACCGAGATTACCCTGGCCAACGGCGAGATCCGGAAGCGGCCTCTGATCGAGACAAACG
GCGAAACCGGGGAGATCGTGTGGGATAAGGGCCGGGATTTTGCCACCGTGCGGAAAGTGCTGAGCATGCC
CCAAGTGAATATCGTGAAAAAGACCGAGGTGCAGACAGGCGGCTTCAGCAAAGAGTCTATCCTGCCCAAG
AGGAACAGCGATAAGCTGATCGCCAGAAAGAAGGACTGGGACCCTAAGAAGTACGGCGGCTTCGACAGCC
CCACCGTGGCCTATTCTGTGCTGGTGGTGGCCAAAGTGGAAAAGGGCAAGTCCAAGAAACTGAAGAGTGT
GAAAGAGCTGCTGGGGATCACCATCATGGAAAGAAGCAGCTTCGAGAAGAATCCCATCGACTTTCTGGAA
GCCAAGGGCTACAAAGAAGTGAAAAAGGACCTGATCATCAAGCTGCCTAAGTACTCCCTGTTCGAGCTGG
AAAACGGCCGGAAGAGAATGCTGGCCTCTGCCGGCGAACTGCAGAAGGGAAACGAACTGGCCCTGCCCTC
CAAATATGTGAACTTCCTGTACCTGGCCAGCCACTATGAGAAGCTGAAGGGCTCCCCCGAGGATAATGAG
CAGAAACAGCTGTTTGTGGAACAGCACAAGCACTACCTGGACGAGATCATCGAGCAGATCAGCGAGTTCT
CCAAGAGAGTGATCCTGGCCGACGCTAATCTGGACAAAGTGCTGTCCGCCTACAACAAGCACCGGGATAA
GCCCATCAGAGAGCAGGCCGAGAATATCATCCACCTGTTTACCCTGACCAATCTGGGAGCCCCTGCCGCC
TTCAAGTACTTTGACACCACCATCGACCGGAAGAGGTACACCAGCACCAAAGAGGTGCTGGACGCCACCC
TGATCCACCAGAGCATCACCGGCCTGTACGAGACACGAATCGATTTGTCTCAGCTGGGAGGCGATGGGTC
CAAGTCTTCATCGGATCCCGGGCCCGTCGACTGCAGAGGCCTGCATGCAAGCTTGGTGTAATCATGGTCA
TAGCTGTTTCCTGTGTGAAATTGTTATCCGCTCACAATTCCACACAACATACGAGCCGGAAGCATAAAGT
GTAAAGCCTGGGGTGCCTAATGAGTGAGCTAACTCACATTAATTGCGTTGCGCTCACTGCCCGCTTTCCA
GTCGGGAAACCTGTCGTGCCAGCTGCATTAATGAATCGGCCAACGCGCGGGGAGAGGCGGTTTGCGTATT
GGGCGCTCTTCCGCTTCCTCGCTCACTGACTCGCTGCGCTCGGTCGTTCGGCTGCGGCGAGCGGTATCAG
CTCACTCAAAGGCGGTAATACGGTTATCCACAGAATCAGGGGATAACGCAGGAAAGAACATGTGAGCAAA
AGGCCAGCAAAAGGCCAGGAACCGTAAAAAGGCCGCGTTGCTGGCGTTTTTCCATAGGCTCCGCCCCCCT
GACGAGCATCACAAAAATCGACGCTCAAGTCAGAGGTGGCGAAACCCGACAGGACTATAAAGATACCAGG
CGTTTCCCCCTGGAAGCTCCCTCGTGCGCTCTCCTGTTCCGACCCTGCCGCTTACCGGATACCTGTCCGC
CTTTCTCCCTTCGGGAAGCGTGGCGCTTTCTCATAGCTCACGCTGTAGGTATCTCAGTTCGGTGTAGGTC
GTTCGCTCCAAGCTGGGCTGTGTGCACGAACCCCCCGTTCAGCCCGACCGCTGCGCCTTATCCGGTAACT
ATCGTCTTGAGTCCAACCCGGTAAGACACGACTTATCGCCACTGGCAGCAGCCACTGGTAACAGGATTAG
CAGAGCGAGGTATGTAGGCGGTGCTACAGAGTTCTTGAAGTGGTGGCCTAACTACGGCTACACTAGAAGA
ACAGTATTTGGTATCTGCGCTCTGCTGAAGCCAGTTACCTTCGGAAAAAGAGTTGGTAGCTCTTGATCCG
GCAAACAAACCACCGCTGGTAGCGGTGGTTTTTTTGTTTGCAAGCAGCAGATTACGCGCAGAAAAAAAGG
ATCTCAAGAAGATCCTTTGATCTTTTCTACGGGGTCTGACGCTCAGTGGAACGAAAACTCACGTTAAGGG
ATTTTGGTCATGAGATTATCAAAAAGGATCTTCACCTAGATCCTTTTAAATTAAAAATGAAGTTTTAAAT
CAAGCCCAATCTGAATAATGTTACAACCAATTAACCAATTCTGATTAGAAAAACTCATCGAGCATCAAAT
GAAACTGCAATTTATTCATATCAGGATTATCAATACCATATTTTTGAAAAAGCCGTTTCTGTAATGAAGG
AGAAAACTCACCGAGGCAGTTCCATAGGATGGCAAGATCCTGGTATCGGTCTGCGATTCCGACTCGTCCA
ACATCAATACAACCTATTAATTTCCCCTCGTCAAAAATAAGGTTATCAAGTGAGAAATCACCATGAGTGA
CGACTGAATCCGGTGAGAATGGCAAAAGTTTATGCATTTCTTTCCAGACTTGTTCAACAGGCCAGCCATT
ACGCTCGTCATCAAAATCACTCGCATCAACCAAACCGTTATTCATTCGTGATTGCGCCTGAGCGAGACGA
AATACGCGATCGCTGTTAAAAGGACAATTACAAACAGGAATCGAATGCAACCGGCGCAGGAACACTGCCA
GCGCATCAACAATATTTTCACCTGAATCAGGATATTCTTCTAATACCTGGAATGCTGTTTTTCCGGGGAT
CGCAGTGGTGAGTAACCATGCATCATCAGGAGTACGGATAAAATGCTTGATGGTCGGAAGAGGCATAAAT
TCCGTCAGCCAGTTTAGTCTGACCATCTCATCTGTAACATCATTGGCAACGCTACCTTTGCCATGTTTCA
GAAACAACTCTGGCGCATCGGGCTTCCCATACAAGCGATAGATTGTCGCACCTGATTGCCCGACATTATC
GCGAGCCCATTTATACCCATATAAATCAGCATCCATGTTGGAATTTAATCGCGGCCTCGACGTTTCCCGT
TGAATATGGCTCATAACACCCCTTGTATTACTGTTTATGTAAGCAGACAGTTTTATTGTTCATGATGATA
TATTTTTATCTTGTGCAATGTAACATCAGAGATTTTGAGACACGGGCCAGAGCTGCA
Features (pLannotate 1.2.2; 10 found; start..end, strand, type, name):
    137..236     +  misc_feature   bom (fragment): basis of mobility region from pBR322
    242..399     -  CDS            lacZα (fragment): LacZα fragment of β-galactosidase; lacZ fragment
    445..4544    +  CDS            Cas9 (fragment): Cas9 (Csn1) endonuclease from the Streptococcus pyogenes Type II CRISPR/Cas system generates RNA-guided double strand breaks in DNA
   4641..4657    -  protein_bind   lac operator: The lac repressor binds to the lac operator to inhibit transcription in E. coli. This inhibition can be relieved by adding lactose or isopropyl-β-D-thiogalactopyranoside (IPTG). lac repressor encoded by lacI
   4665..4695    -  promoter       lac promoter: promoter for the E. coli lac operon
   4710..4731    -  protein_bind   CAP binding site: CAP binding activates transcription in the presence of cAMP. E. coli catabolite activator protein
   4744..4836    -  CDS            lacI (fragment): lac repressor; lacI; The lac repressor binds to the lac operator to inhibit transcription in E. coli. This inhibition can be relieved by adding lactose or isopropyl-β-D-thiogalactopyranoside (IPTG).
   5019..5607    -  rep_origin     ori: high-copy-number ColE1/pMB1/pBR322/pUC origin of replication
   5785..6594    -  CDS            KanR: aminoglycoside phosphotransferase; aph(3')-Ia; confers resistance to kanamycin in bacteria or G418 (Geneticin®) in eukaryotes
   6701..35      +  CDS            rop (fragment) (across the origin): Rop protein, which maintains plasmids at low copy number; rop
