[The description below was written by a language model from this plasmid's Addgene catalogue record and pLannotate feature annotations shown in this document.]
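Description:
AA183 is a Fragmid fragment plasmid, a modular donor part in the "Cas protein" category meant to be combined with other fragments into a finished CRISPR vector, not a stand-alone expression construct. It is built on the pUC57-Kan cloning backbone (6,707 nt in the sequenced record). It replicates in E. coli from a high-copy ColE1/pUC-type origin and is selected with kanamycin through an aph(3')-Ia aminoglycoside phosphotransferase gene. The remaining annotated elements are backbone remnants typical of pUC-derived vectors: fragments of bom, rop, lacI and lacZα, plus the CAP binding site, lac promoter and lac operator. The lac elements flank the insert, which interrupts the lacZα region. These elements play no designed role in the payload.

The insert is an approximately 4.1 kb Streptococcus pyogenes Cas9 coding sequence, recorded as nCas9 (H840A)_v2.1. The H840A substitution inactivates the HNH nuclease domain, so the protein nicks only one DNA strand instead of making a double-strand break; this is the nickase form used in prime editing. The record also lists R221K and N394K substitutions, described as increasing editing efficiency. The annotation tool labels the feature as a Cas9 fragment, which fits a modified coding module.

No eukaryotic promoter, polyadenylation signal, nuclear localization signal, reverse transcriptase or guide RNA cassette is annotated, so these parts would presumably come from other fragments during assembly. The record does not state the cloning method or the assembly sites flanking the insert. The intended use is as the nickase component when building prime-editing vectors for testing CRISPR technologies.
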