Addgene plasmid #216025: AA183
Purpose: Fragmid fragment: (Cas protein) for prime editing; R221K;N394K for increased efficiency
Depositing lab: John Doench. Depositing organization: Broad Institute. Publication: Modular vector assembly enables rapid assessment of emerging CRISPR technologies. McGee AV, Liu YV, Griffith AL, Szegletes ZM, Wen B, Kraus C, Miller NW, Steger RJ, Escude Velasco B, Bosch JA, Zirin JD, Viswanatha R, Sontheimer EJ, Goodale A, Greene MA, Green TM, Doench JG. Cell Genom. 2024 Mar 13;4(3):100519. doi: 10.1016/j.xgen.2024.100519. PubMed 38484704.
Backbone
  Vector backbone: pUC57-Kan
  Vector type: CRISPR ; Fragment
Growth in bacteria
  Bacterial resistance: Kanamycin, 50 μg/mL
  Growth temperature: 37°C
  Growth strain: DH5alpha
  Copy number: Unknown
Gene/Insert
  Gene/Insert name: nCas9 (H840A)_v2.1 [Sp]
  Species: Streptococcus pyogenes
  Cloning method: Unknown
Resource information
  A portion of this plasmid was derived from a plasmid made by: Genscript ID: U7468GK190-1
Terms and licenses: Academic/Nonprofit Terms; Industry Terms: Not Available to Industry
Depositor comments: Please visit https://www.biorxiv.org/content/10.1101/2023.10.25.564061v1 for bioRxiv preprint.
How to cite: AA183 was a gift from John Doench (Addgene plasmid # 216025 ; http://n2t.net/addgene:216025 ; RRID:Addgene_216025)
